>Addgene plasmid #31586 | pQTEV-PDAP1 | depositor full sequence | sequence record 14482 | Author sequence
CTCGAGAAATCATAAAAAATTTATTTGCTTTGTGAGCGGATAACAATTATAATAGATTCAATTGTGAGCG
GATAACAATTTCACACAGAATTCATTAAAGAGGAGAAATTAACTATGAAACATCACCATCACCATCACCA
TAGCGATTACGACATCCCCACTACTGAGAATCTTTATTTTCAGGGATCCCCTAAAGGAGGAAGAAAGGGA
GGCCACAAAGGCCGGGCGAGGCAGTATACAAGCCCTGAGGAGATCGACGCGCAGCTGCAGGCTGAGAAGC
AGAAGGCCAGGGAAGAAGAGGAGCAAAAAGAAGGTGGAGATGGGGCTGCAGGTGACCCCAAAAAGGAGAA
GAAATCTCTAGACTCAGATGAGAGCGAGGATGAAGAAGATGACTACCAGCAAAAGCGCAAAGGCGTTGAA
GGGCTCATCGACATCGAGAACCCCAACCGGGTGGCACAGACAACCAAAAAGGTCACACAACTGGATCTGG
ACGGGCCAAAGGAGCTTTCGAGGAGAGAACGAGAAGAGATTGAGAAGCAGAAGGCAAAAGAGCGTTACAT
GAAAATGCACTTGGCCGGGAAGACAGAGCAAGCCAAGGCTGACCTGGCCCGGCTGGCCATCATCCGGAAA
CAGCGGGAGGAGGCTGCCCGGAAGAAGGAAGAGGAAAGGAAAGCAAAAGACGATGCCACATTGTCAGGAA
AACGAATGCAGTCACTCTCCCTGAATAAGTAAGCGGCCGCTCGACCTGCAGCCAAGCTTAATTAGCTGAG
CTTGGACTCCTGTTGATAGATCCAGTAATGACCTCAGAACTCCATCTGGATTTGTTCAGAACGCTCGGTT
GCCGCCGGGCGTTTTTTATTGGTGAGAATCCAAGCTAGCTTGGCGAGATTTTCAGGAGCTAAGGAAGCTA
AAATGGAGAAAAAAATCACTGGATATACCACCGTTGATATATCCCAATGGCATCGTAAAGAACATTTTGA
GGCATTTCAGTCAGTTGCTCAATGTACCTATAACCAGACCGTTCAGCTGGATATTACGGCCTTTTTAAAG
ACCGTAAAGAAAAATAAGCACAAGTTTTATCCGGCCTTTATTCACATTCTTGCCCGCCTGATGAATGCTC
ATCCGGAATTTCGTATGGCAATGAAAGACGGTGAGCTGGTGATATGGGATAGTGTTCACCCTTGTTACAC
CGTTTTCCATGAGCAAACTGAAACGTTTTCATCGCTCTGGAGTGAATACCACGACGATTTCCGGCAGTTT
CTACACATATATTCGCAAGATGTGGCGTGTTACGGTGAAAACCTGGCCTATTTCCCTAAAGGGTTTATTG
AGAATATGTTTTTCGTCTCAGCCAATCCCTGGGTGAGTTTCACCAGTTTTGATTTAAACGTGGCCAATAT
GGACAACTTCTTCGCCCCCGTTTTCACCATGGGCAAATATTATACGCAAGGCGACAAGGTGCTGATGCCG
CTGGCGATTCAGGTTCATCATGCCGTTTGTGATGGCTTCCATGTCGGCAGAATGCTTAATGAATTACAAC
AGTACTGCGATGAGTGGCAGGGCGGGGCGTAATTTTTTTAAGGCAGTTATTGGTGCCCTTAAACGCCTGG
GGTAATGACTCTCTAGCTTGAGGCATCAAATAAAACGAAAGGCTCAGTCGAAAGACTGGGCCTTTCGTTT
TATCTGTTGTTTGTCGGTGAACGCTCTCCTGAGTAGGACAAATCCGCCCTCTAGATTACGTGCAGTCGAT
GATAAGCTGTCAAACATGAGAATTGTGCCTAATGAGTGAGCTAACTTACATTAATTGCGTTGCGCTCACT
GCCCGCTTTCCAGTCGGGAAACCTGTCGTGCCAGCTGCATTAATGAATCGGCCAACGCGCGGGGAGAGGC
GGTTTGCGTATTGGGCGCCAGGGTGGTTTTTCTTTTCACCAGTGAGACGGGCAACAGCTGATTGCCCTTC
ACCGCCTGGCCCTGAGAGAGTTGCAGCAAGCGGTCCACGCTGGTTTGCCCCAGCAGGCGAAAATCCTGTT
TGATGGTGGTTAACGGCGGGATATAACATGAGCTGTCTTCGGTATCGTCGTATCCCACTACCGAGATATC
CGCACCAACGCGCAGCCCGGACTCGGTAATGGCGCGCATTGCGCCCAGCGCCATCTGATCGTTGGCAACC
AGCATCGCAGTGGGAACGATGCCCTCATTCAGCATTTGCATGGTTTGTTGAAAACCGGACATGGCACTCC
AGTCGCCTTCCCGTTCCGCTATCGGCTGAATTTGATTGCGAGTGAGATATTTATGCCAGCCAGCCAGACG
CAGACGCGCCGAGACAGAACTTAATGGGCCCGCTAACAGCGCGATTTGCTGGTGACCCAATGCGACCAGA
TGCTCCACGCCCAGTCGCGTACCGTCTTCATGGGAGAAAATAATACTGTTGATGGGTGTCTGGTCAGAGA
CATCAAGAAATAACGCCGGAACATTAGTGCAGGCAGCTTCCACAGCAATGGCATCCTGGTCATCCAGCGG
ATAGTTAATGATCAGCCCACTGACGCGTTGCGCGAGAAGATTGTGCACCGCCGCTTTACAGGCTTCGACG
CCGCTTCGTTCTACCATCGACACCACCACGCTGGCACCCAGTTGATCGGCGCGAGATTTAATCGCCGCGA
CAATTTGCGACGGCGCGTGCAGGGCCAGACTGGAGGTGGCAACGCCAATCAGCAACGACTGTTTGCCCGC
CAGTTGTTGTGCCACGCGGTTGGGAATGTAATTCAGCTCCGCCATCGCCGCTTCCACTTTTTCCCGCGTT
TTCGCAGAAACGTGGCTGGCCTGGTTCACCACGCGGGAAACGGTCTGATAAGAGACACCGGCATACTCTG
CGACATCGTATAACGTTACTGGTTTCACATTCACCACCCTGAATTGACTCTCTTCCGGGCGCTATCATGC
CATACCGCGAAAGGTTTTGCACCATTCGATGGTGTCGGAATTTCGGGCAGCGTTGGGTCCTGGCCACGGG
TGCGCATGATCTAGAGCTGCCTCGCGCGTTTCGGTGATGACGGTGAAAACCTCTGACACATGCAGCTCCC
GGAGACGGTCACAGCTTGTCTGTAAGCGGATGCCGGGAGCAGACAAGCCCGTCAGGGCGCGTCAGCGGGT
GTTGGCGGGTGTCGGGGCGCAGCCATGACCCAGTCACGTAGCGATAGCGGAGTGTATACTGGCTTAACTA
TGCGGCATCAGAGCAGATTGTACTGAGAGTGCACCACATGCGGTGTGAAATACCGCACAGATGCGTAAGG
AGAAAATACCGCATCAGGCGCTCTTCCGCTTCCTCGCTCACTGACTCGCTGCGCTCGGTCGTTCGGCTGC
GGCGAGCGGTATCAGCTCACTCAAAGGCGGTAATACGGTTATCCACAGAATCAGGGGATAACGCAGGAAA
GAACATGTGAGCAAAAGGCCAGCAAAAGGCCAGGAACCGTAAAAAGGCCGCGTTGCTGGCGTTTTTCCAT
AGGCTCCGCCCCCCTGACGAGCATCACAAAAATCGACGCTCAAGTCAGAGGTGGCGAAACCCGACAGGAC
TATAAAGATACCAGGCGTTTCCCCCTGGAAGCTCCCTCGTGCGCTCTCCTGTTCCGACCCTGCCGCTTAC
CGGATACCTGTCCGCCTTTCTCCCTTCGGGAAGCGTGGCGCTTTCTCATAGCTCACGCTGTAGGTATCTC
AGTTCGGTGTAGGTCGTTCGCTCCAAGCTGGGCTGTGTGCACGAACCCCCCGTTCAGCCCGACCGCTGCG
CCTTATCCGGTAACTATCGTCTTGAGTCCAACCCGGTAAGACACGACTTATCGCCACTGGCAGCAGCCAC
TGGTAACAGGATTAGCAGAGCGAGGTATGTAGGCGGTGCTACAGAGTTCTTGAAGTGGTGGCCTAACTAC
GGCTACACTAGAAGGACAGTATTTGGTATCTGCGCTCTGCTGAAGCCAGTTACCTTCGGAAAAAGAGTTG
GTAGCTCTTGATCCGGCAAACAAACCACCGCTGGTAGCGGTGGTTTTTTTGTTTGCAAGCAGCAGATTAC
GCGCAGAAAAAAAGGATCTCAAGAAGATCCTTTGATCTTTTCTACGGGGTCTGACGCTCAGTGGAACGAA
AACTCACGTTAAGGGATTTTGGTCATGAGATTATCAAAAAGGATCTTCACCTAGATCCTTTTAAATTAAA
AATGAAGTTTTAAATCAATCTAAAGTATATATGAGTAAACTTGGTCTGACAGTTACCAATGCTTAATCAG
TGAGGCACCTATCTCAGCGATCTGTCTATTTCGTTCATCCATAGTTGCCTGACTCCCCGTCGTGTAGATA
ACTACGATACGGGAGGGCTTACCATCTGGCCCCAGTGCTGCAATGATACCGCGAGACCCACGCTCACCGG
CTCCAGATTTATCAGCAATAAACCAGCCAGCCGGAAGGGCCGAGCGCAGAAGTGGTCCTGCAACTTTATC
CGCCTCCATCCAGTCTATTAATTGTTGCCGGGAAGCTAGAGTAAGTAGTTCGCCAGTTAATAGTTTGCGC
AACGTTGTTGCCATTGCTACAGGCATCGTGGTGTCACGCTCGTCGTTTGGTATGGCTTCATTCAGCTCCG
GTTCCCAACGATCAAGGCGAGTTACATGATCCCCCATGTTGTGCAAAAAAGCGGTTAGCTCCTTCGGTCC
TCCGATCGTTGTCAGAAGTAAGTTGGCCGCAGTGTTATCACTCATGGTTATGGCAGCACTGCATAATTCT
CTTACTGTCATGCCATCCGTAAGATGCTTTTCTGTGACTGGTGAGTACTCAACCAAGTCATTCTGAGAAT
AGTGTATGCGGCGACCGAGTTGCTCTTGCCCGGCGTCAATACGGGATAATACCGCGCCACATAGCAGAAC
TTTAAAAGTGCTCATCATTGGAAAACGTTCTTCGGGGCGAAAACTCTCAAGGATCTTACCGCTGTTGAGA
TCCAGTTCGATGTAACCCACTCGTGCACCCAACTGATCTTCAGCATCTTTTACTTTCACCAGCGTTTCTG
GGTGAGCAAAAACAGGAAGGCAAAATGCCGCAAAAAAGGGAATAAGGGCGACACGGAAATGTTGAATACT
CATACTCTTCCTTTTTCAATATTATTGAAGCATTTATCAGGGTTATTGTCTCATGAGCGGATACATATTT
GAATGTATTTAGAAAAATAAACAAATAGGGGTTCCGCGCACATTTCCCCGAAAAGTGCCACCTGACGTCT
AAGAAACCATTATTATCATGACATTAACCTATAAAAATAGGCGTATCACGAGGCCCTTTCGTCTTCAC
Features (pLannotate 1.2.2; 18 found; start..end, strand, type, name):
     10..54      +  promoter       T5 promoter: bacteriophage T5 promoter for E. coli RNA polymerase, with embedded lac operator
     62..78      +  protein_bind   lac operator: The lac repressor binds to the lac operator to inhibit transcription in E. coli. This inhibition can be relieved by adding lactose or isopropyl-β-D-thiogalactopyranoside (IPTG). lac repressor encoded by lacI
    121..141     +  CDS            7xHis: 6xHis affinity tag
    165..185     +  CDS            capTEV™ (fragment): composite tag for in vivo biotinylation, TEV protease cleavage, and 6xHis tagging
    190..729     +  CDS            PDAP1: HAP28_HUMAN - Also known as HASPP28. Experimental evidence at protein level: Swiss-Prot protein existence level 1. Enhances PDGFA-stimulated cell growth in fibroblasts, but inhibits the mitogenic effect of PDGFB. From Homo sapiens (Human).
    775..869     +  terminator     lambda t0 terminator: transcription terminator from phage lambda
    884..912     +  promoter       cat promoter (fragment): promoter of the E. coli cat gene encoding chloramphenicol acetyltransferase
    913..1569    +  CDS            cat: CAT_ECOLX - Experimental evidence at protein level: Swiss-Prot protein existence level 1. This enzyme is an effector of chloramphenicol resistance in bacteria. From Escherichia coli. This protein is used as a marker in many commonly used cloning vectors, such as pACYC184.
   1637..1723    +  terminator     rrnB T1 terminator: Escherichia coli rrnB; transcription terminator T1 from the E. coli rrnB gene
   1746..1763    -  promoter       tet promoter (fragment): E. coli promoter for tetracycline efflux protein gene
   1782..1803    -  protein_bind   CAP binding site: CAP binding activates transcription in the presence of cAMP. E. coli catabolite activator protein
   1816..2898    -  CDS            lacI: lac repressor; lacI; The lac repressor binds to the lac operator to inhibit transcription in E. coli. This inhibition can be relieved by adding lactose or isopropyl-β-D-thiogalactopyranoside (IPTG).
   2899..2976    -  promoter       lacIq promoter: lacI (mutant); In the lacIq allele, a single base change in the promoter boosts expression of the lacI gene about 10-fold.
   3025..3066    +  CDS            rop (fragment): Rop protein, which maintains plasmids at low copy number; rop
   3168..3308    +  misc_feature   bom: basis of mobility region from pBR322
   3494..4082    -  rep_origin     ori: high-copy-number ColE1/pMB1/pBR322/pUC origin of replication
   4253..5113    -  CDS            AmpR: β-lactamase; bla; confers resistance to ampicillin, carbenicillin, and related antibiotics
   5114..5218    -  promoter       AmpR promoter: bla
