[The description below was written by a language model from this plasmid's Addgene catalogue record and pLannotate feature annotations shown in this document.]
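Description:
pQTEV-PDAP1 is a bacterial expression plasmid for producing human PDGFA associated protein 1 (PDAP1, also known as HASPP28) as a tagged recombinant protein in E. coli. The backbone, pQTEV, is a derivative of the Qiagen vector pQE-2. It replicates from a ColE1/pMB1-type origin, with an adjacent bom region and a fragment of rop, and is selected with ampicillin through a β-lactamase gene under its own promoter. The copy number is recorded as unknown. The feature table also picks up a cat coding sequence with a fragment of its promoter, but the depositor notes that this chloramphenicol resistance sequence is inactive in pQTEV, so it should not be treated as a usable marker.

The PDAP1 insert (recorded as 618 bp, cloned between BamHI and NotI sites that are both retained) sits downstream of a bacteriophage T5 promoter. This promoter is recognised by the host RNA polymerase and is controlled by lac operator sequences. A lacI gene driven by the stronger lacIq promoter is carried on the same plasmid, so transcription is repressed until induction with IPTG. The backbone supplies an N-terminal histidine tag (annotated as 7xHis) followed by a TEV protease recognition site, which allows metal-affinity purification and then removal of the tag. Lambda t0 and rrnB T1 terminators lie downstream of the expression cassette.

The plasmid is supplied in the Rosetta strain, which carries a separate chloramphenicol-resistant plasmid, pRARE, encoding rare tRNAs that aid overexpression of human sequences. The construct belongs to a public catalogue of human protein expression clones generated for structural genomics.
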