Addgene plasmid #31586: pQTEV-PDAP1
Depositing lab: Konrad Buessow. Depositing organization: Max Planck Institute for Molecular Genetics. Publication: Structural genomics of human proteins--target selection and generation of a public catalogue of expression clones. Bussow K, Scheich C, Sievert V, Harttig U, Schultz J, Simon B, Bork P, Lehrach H, Heinemann U. Microb Cell Fact. 2005 Jul 5;4:21. doi: 10.1186/1475-2859-4-21. PubMed 15998469.
Backbone
  Vector backbone: pQTEV
  Backbone size w/o insert (bp): 4700
  Vector type: Bacterial Expression
Growth in bacteria
  Bacterial resistance: Ampicillin, 100 μg/mL
  Growth temperature: 37°C
  Growth strain: Rosetta
  Copy number: Unknown
Gene/Insert
  Gene/Insert name: PDGFA associated protein 1 (alt name: PSFEp250A073)
  Species: H. sapiens (human)
  Insert size (bp): 618
  GenBank ID: DQ000554
  Entrez Gene: PDAP1 (a.k.a. HASPP28, PAP, PAP1)
  Tag / fusion protein: His (N terminal on backbone); TEV (N terminal on backbone)
  Cloning method: Restriction Enzyme; 5′ cloning site BamHI (not destroyed); 3′ cloning site NotI (not destroyed)
  Sequencing primers: 5′ TGAGCGGATAACAATTTCACACAG; 3′ GGCAACCGAGCGTTCTGAAC
Terms and licenses: Academic/Nonprofit Terms; Industry Terms: Not Available to Industry
Depositor comments: The vector pQTEV is derived from Qiagen pQE-2 and contains an inactive chloramphenicol resistance gene sequence. The Rosetta bacterial strain contains an additional plasmid. The second plasmid, pRARE, provides rare tRNAs for overexpression of recombinant proteins. It has 4694 bp and is chloramphenicol resistence.
How to cite: pQTEV-PDAP1 was a gift from Konrad Buessow (Addgene plasmid # 31586 ; http://n2t.net/addgene:31586 ; RRID:Addgene_31586)
