>Addgene plasmid #31586 | pQTEV-PDAP1 | addgene partial sequence | sequence record 60982 | pQE-Fwd 5'-CCCGAAAAGTGCCACCTG-3'
AAATAGGCGTATCACGAGGCCCTTTCGTCTTCACCTCGAGAAATCATAAAAAATTTATTTGCTTTGTGAG
CGGATAACAATTATAATAGATTCAATTGTGAGCGGATAACAATTTCACACAGAATTCATTAAAGAGGAGA
AATTAACTATGAAACATCACCATCACCATCACCATAGCGATTACGACATCCCCACTACTGAGAATCTTTA
TTTTCAGGGATCCCCTAAAGGAGGAAGAAAGGGAGGCCACAAAGGCCGGGCGAGGCAGTATACAAGCCCT
GAGGAGATCGACGCGCAGCTGCAGGCTGAGAAGCAGAAGGCCAGGGAAGAAGAGGAGCAAAAAGAAGGTG
GAGATGGGGCTGCAGGTGACCCCAAAAAGGAGAAGAAATCTCTAGACTCAGATGAGAGCGAGGATGAAGA
AGATGACTACCAGCAAAAGCGCAAAGGCGTTGAAGGGCTCATCGACATCGAGAACCCCAACCGGGTGGCA
CAGACAACCAAAAAGGTCACACAACTGGATCTGGACGGGCCAAAGGAGCTTTCGAGGAGAGAACGAGAAG
AGATTGAGAAGCAGAAGGCAAAAGAGCGTTACATGAAAATGCACTTGGCCGGGAAGACAGAGCAAGCCAA
GGCTGACCTGGCCCGGCTGGCCATCATCCGGAAACAGCGGGAGGAGGCTGCCCGGAAGAAGGAAGAGGAA
AGGAAAGCAAAAGACGATGCCACATTGTCAGGAAAACGAATGCAGTCACTCTCCCTGAATAAGTAACTGC
GACCCGTGGGAGGAGATGCCGGGGACCTGG
